Addgene plasmid #196583: pcDNA 3.1-TSF-ε
Purpose: Expresses the two Strep/one FLAG (TSF)-tagged human AP-4 ε subunit in mammalian cells
Depositing lab: Juan Bonifacino. Depositing organization: National Institute of Child Health and Human Development (NICHD). Publication: Bivalent Motif-Ear Interactions Mediate the Association of the Accessory Protein Tepsin with the AP-4 Adaptor Complex. Mattera R, Guardia CM, Sidhu SS, Bonifacino JS. J Biol Chem. 2015 Dec 25;290(52):30736-49. doi: 10.1074/jbc.M115.683409. Epub 2015 Nov 5. PubMed 26542808.
Backbone
  Vector backbone: pcDNA 3.1
  Backbone size w/o insert (bp): 5430
  Total vector size (bp): 8980
  Vector type: Mammalian Expression
  Selectable markers: Neomycin (select with G418)
Growth in bacteria
  Bacterial resistance: Ampicillin, 100 μg/mL
  Growth temperature: 37°C
  Growth strain: DH5alpha
  Copy number: High Copy
Gene/Insert
  Gene/Insert name: AP-4 ε subunit
  Species: H. sapiens (human)
  Insert size (bp): 3543
  Entrez Gene: AP4E1 (a.k.a. CPSQ4, SPG51, STUT1)
  Tag / fusion protein: two Strep/one FLAG (TSF) (N terminal on insert)
  Cloning method: Restriction Enzyme; 5′ cloning site KpnI (not destroyed); 3′ cloning site XhoI (not destroyed)
  Sequencing primers: 5′ T7; 3′ bGH reverse
Terms and licenses: Academic/Nonprofit Terms; Industry Terms: Not Available to Industry
How to cite: pcDNA 3.1-TSF-ε was a gift from Juan Bonifacino (Addgene plasmid # 196583 ; http://n2t.net/addgene:196583 ; RRID:Addgene_196583)
