[The description below was written by a language model from this plasmid's Addgene catalogue record and pLannotate feature annotations shown in this document.]
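Description:
pcDNA 3.1-TSF-ε is a mammalian expression plasmid of about 9 kb built on the pcDNA 3.1 backbone. It drives production of the human AP-4 adaptor complex ε subunit (AP4E1) carrying an N-terminal TSF tag, which consists of two Strep-tag II peptides followed by one FLAG epitope. The tagged open reading frame was inserted between KpnI and XhoI sites, both retained. It lies downstream of the human cytomegalovirus immediate-early enhancer and promoter and upstream of the bovine growth hormone polyadenylation signal. A T7 promoter between the CMV promoter and the tag serves as a sequencing primer site and could support in vitro transcription. The feature table places the two Strep-tag II matches and the FLAG sequence immediately ahead of the AP4E1 coding region, in agreement with the catalogue description.

In E. coli the plasmid is maintained at high copy through a ColE1/pUC-type origin and selected with ampicillin through the β-lactamase gene. An f1 origin is also present. For selection in mammalian cells, an SV40 early promoter drives the neomycin phosphotransferase gene, terminated by an SV40 poly(A) signal, which allows G418 selection of stable transfectants. Several short annotated fragments (ble, lacI, bom, a truncated HIV-1 LTR and a small SV40 promoter piece) are probably backbone remnants or partial sequence matches rather than functional elements.

AP-4 forms a non-clathrin coat involved in sorting cargo from the trans-Golgi network. The tandem Strep/FLAG tag suits the construct to affinity purification, pull-down and immunodetection of the ε subunit and its partners, and the associated publication concerns the binding of the accessory protein tepsin to AP-4.
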