Features (pLannotate 1.2.2; 23 found; start..end, strand, type, name):
    385..1176    +  CDS            neo: KKA2_KLEPN - Also known as kan, nptII. Experimental evidence at protein level: Swiss-Prot protein existence level 1. Resistance to kanamycin, neomycin, paromomycin, ribostamycin, butirosin and gentamicin B. From Klebsiella pneumoniae.
   1202..1360    +  CDS            ble (fragment): BLE_KLEPN - Experimental evidence at protein level: Swiss-Prot protein existence level 1. Binding protein with a strong affinity to the bleomycin family of antibiotics. Binds to CL990; an antimitotic-antibiotic compound. From Klebsiella pneumoniae.
   1355..1476    +  polyA_signal   SV40 poly(A) signal: SV40 polyadenylation signal
   1549..1565    -  protein_bind   lac operator: The lac repressor binds to the lac operator to inhibit transcription in E. coli. This inhibition can be relieved by adding lactose or isopropyl-β-D-thiogalactopyranoside (IPTG). lac repressor encoded by lacI
   1573..1603    -  promoter       lac promoter: promoter for the E. coli lac operon
   1618..1639    -  protein_bind   CAP binding site: CAP binding activates transcription in the presence of cAMP. E. coli catabolite activator protein
   1652..1744    -  CDS            lacI (fragment): lac repressor; lacI; The lac repressor binds to the lac operator to inhibit transcription in E. coli. This inhibition can be relieved by adding lactose or isopropyl-β-D-thiogalactopyranoside (IPTG).
   1927..2515    -  rep_origin     ori: high-copy-number ColE1/pMB1/pBR322/pUC origin of replication
   2686..3546    -  CDS            AmpR: β-lactamase; bla; confers resistance to ampicillin, carbenicillin, and related antibiotics
   3547..3651    -  promoter       AmpR promoter: bla
   3710..3762    -  misc_feature   bom (fragment): basis of mobility region from pBR322
   3917..4296    +  enhancer       CMV enhancer: human cytomegalovirus immediate early enhancer
   4297..4500    +  promoter       CMV promoter: human cytomegalovirus (CMV) immediate early promoter
   4496..4529    +  LTR            5' LTR (truncated) (fragment): truncated 5' long terminal repeat (LTR) from HIV-1
   4545..4563    +  promoter       T7 promoter: promoter for bacteriophage T7 RNA polymerase
   4611..4630    +  CDS            Strep-Tag II (fragment): peptide that binds Strep-Tactin®, an engineered form of streptavidin
   4671..4693    +  CDS            Strep-Tag II (fragment): peptide that binds Strep-Tactin®, an engineered form of streptavidin
   4701..4724    +  CDS            FLAG: FLAG® epitope tag, followed by an enterokinase cleavage site
   4731..8141    +  CDS            AP4E1: AP4E1_HUMAN - Experimental evidence at protein level: Swiss-Prot protein existence level 1. Component of the adaptor protein complex 4 (AP-4). Adaptor protein complexes are vesicle coat components involved both in vesicle formation and cargo selection. They control the vesicular transport of proteins in different trafficking pathways (PubMed:10066790, PubMed:10436028). AP-4 forms a non clathrin-associated coat on vesicles departing the trans-Golgi network (TGN) and may be involved in the targeting of proteins from the trans-Golgi network (TGN) to the endosomal-lysosomal system. It is also invo
   8257..8481    +  polyA_signal   bGH poly(A) signal: bovine growth hormone polyadenylation signal
   8485..8506    +  promoter       SV40 promoter (fragment): SV40 enhancer and early promoter
   8527..8955    +  rep_origin     f1 ori (sequence partly withheld): f1 bacteriophage origin of replication; arrow indicates direction of (+) strand synthesis
   8969..318     +  promoter       SV40 promoter (across the origin): SV40 enhancer and early promoter
>Addgene plasmid #196583 | pcDNA 3.1-TSF-ε | addgene full sequence | sequence record 387065 | Addgene NGS Result
GGGTGTGGAAAGTCCCCAGGCTCCCCAGCAGGCAGAAGTATGCAAAGCATGCATCTCAATTAGTCAGCAA
CCAGGTGTGGAAAGTCCCCAGGCTCCCCAGCAGGCAGAAGTATGCAAAGCATGCATCTCAATTAGTCAGC
AACCATAGTCCCGCCCCTAACTCCGCCCATCCCGCCCCTAACTCCGCCCAGTTCCGCCCATTCTCCGCCC
CATGGCTGACTAATTTTTTTTATTTATGCAGAGGCCGAGGCCGCCTCTGCCTCTGAGCTATTCCAGAAGT
AGTGAGGAGGCTTTTTTGGAGGCCTAGGCTTTTGCAAAAAGCTCCCGGGAGCTTGTATATCCATTTTCGG
ATCTGATCAAGAGACAGGATGAGGATCGTTTCGCATGATTGAACAAGATGGATTGCACGCAGGTTCTCCG
GCCGCTTGGGTGGAGAGGCTATTCGGCTATGACTGGGCACAACAGACAATCGGCTGCTCTGATGCCGCCG
TGTTCCGGCTGTCAGCGCAGGGGCGCCCGGTTCTTTTTGTCAAGACCGACCTGTCCGGTGCCCTGAATGA
ACTGCAGGACGAGGCAGCGCGGCTATCGTGGCTGGCCACGACGGGCGTTCCTTGCGCAGCTGTGCTCGAC
GTTGTCACTGAAGCGGGAAGGGACTGGCTGCTATTGGGCGAAGTGCCGGGGCAGGATCTCCTGTCATCTC
ACCTTGCTCCTGCCGAGAAAGTATCCATCATGGCTGATGCAATGCGGCGGCTGCATACGCTTGATCCGGC
TACCTGCCCATTCGACCACCAAGCGAAACATCGCATCGAGCGAGCACGTACTCGGATGGAAGCCGGTCTT
GTCGATCAGGATGATCTGGACGAAGAGCATCAGGGGCTCGCGCCAGCCGAACTGTTCGCCAGGCTCAAGG
CGCGCATGCCCGACGGCGAGGATCTCGTCGTGACCCATGGCGATGCCTGCTTGCCGAATATCATGGTGGA
AAATGGCCGCTTTTCTGGATTCATCGACTGTGGCCGGCTGGGTGTGGCGGACCGCTATCAGGACATAGCG
TTGGCTACCCGTGATATTGCTGAAGAGCTTGGCGGCGAATGGGCTGACCGCTTCCTCGTGCTTTACGGTA
TCGCCGCTCCCGATTCGCAGCGCATCGCCTTCTATCGCCTTCTTGACGAGTTCTTCTGAGCGGGACTCTG
GGGTTCGCGAAATGACCGACCAAGCGACGCCCAACCTGCCATCACGAGATTTCGATTCCACCGCCGCCTT
CTATGAAAGGTTGGGCTTCGGAATCGTTTTCCGGGACGCCGGCTGGATGATCCTCCAGCGCGGGGATCTC
ATGCTGGAGTTCTTCGCCCACCCCAACTTGTTTATTGCAGCTTATAATGGTTACAAATAAAGCAATAGCA
TCACAAATTTCACAAATAAAGCATTTTTTTCACTGCATTCTAGTTGTGGTTTGTCCAAACTCATCAATGT
ATCTTATCATGTCTGTATACCGTCGACCTCTAGCTAGAGCTTGGCGTAATCATGGTCATAGCTGTTTCCT
GTGTGAAATTGTTATCCGCTCACAATTCCACACAACATACGAGCCGGAAGCATAAAGTGTAAAGCCTGGG
GTGCCTAATGAGTGAGCTAACTCACATTAATTGCGTTGCGCTCACTGCCCGCTTTCCAGTCGGGAAACCT
GTCGTGCCAGCTGCATTAATGAATCGGCCAACGCGCGGGGAGAGGCGGTTTGCGTATTGGGCGCTCTTCC
GCTTCCTCGCTCACTGACTCGCTGCGCTCGGTCGTTCGGCTGCGGCGAGCGGTATCAGCTCACTCAAAGG
CGGTAATACGGTTATCCACAGAATCAGGGGATAACGCAGGAAAGAACATGTGAGCAAAAGGCCAGCAAAA
GGCCAGGAACCGTAAAAAGGCCGCGTTGCTGGCGTTTTTCCATAGGCTCCGCCCCCCTGACGAGCATCAC
AAAAATCGACGCTCAAGTCAGAGGTGGCGAAACCCGACAGGACTATAAAGATACCAGGCGTTTCCCCCTG
GAAGCTCCCTCGTGCGCTCTCCTGTTCCGACCCTGCCGCTTACCGGATACCTGTCCGCCTTTCTCCCTTC
GGGAAGCGTGGCGCTTTCTCATAGCTCACGCTGTAGGTATCTCAGTTCGGTGTAGGTCGTTCGCTCCAAG
CTGGGCTGTGTGCACGAACCCCCCGTTCAGCCCGACCGCTGCGCCTTATCCGGTAACTATCGTCTTGAGT
CCAACCCGGTAAGACACGACTTATCGCCACTGGCAGCAGCCACTGGTAACAGGATTAGCAGAGCGAGGTA
TGTAGGCGGTGCTACAGAGTTCTTGAAGTGGTGGCCTAACTACGGCTACACTAGAAGAACAGTATTTGGT
ATCTGCGCTCTGCTGAAGCCAGTTACCTTCGGAAAAAGAGTTGGTAGCTCTTGATCCGGCAAACAAACCA
CCGCTGGTAGCGGTGGTTTTTTTGTTTGCAAGCAGCAGATTACGCGCAGAAAAAAAGGATCTCAAGAAGA
TCCTTTGATCTTTTCTACGGGGTCTGACGCTCAGTGGAACGAAAACTCACGTTAAGGGATTTTGGTCATG
AGATTATCAAAAAGGATCTTCACCTAGATCCTTTTAAATTAAAAATGAAGTTTTAAATCAATCTAAAGTA
TATATGAGTAAACTTGGTCTGACAGTTACCAATGCTTAATCAGTGAGGCACCTATCTCAGCGATCTGTCT
ATTTCGTTCATCCATAGTTGCCTGACTCCCCGTCGTGTAGATAACTACGATACGGGAGGGCTTACCATCT
GGCCCCAGTGCTGCAATGATACCGCGAGACCCACGCTCACCGGCTCCAGATTTATCAGCAATAAACCAGC
CAGCCGGAAGGGCCGAGCGCAGAAGTGGTCCTGCAACTTTATCCGCCTCCATCCAGTCTATTAATTGTTG
CCGGGAAGCTAGAGTAAGTAGTTCGCCAGTTAATAGTTTGCGCAACGTTGTTGCCATTGCTACAGGCATC
GTGGTGTCACGCTCGTCGTTTGGTATGGCTTCATTCAGCTCCGGTTCCCAACGATCAAGGCGAGTTACAT
GATCCCCCATGTTGTGCAAAAAAGCGGTTAGCTCCTTCGGTCCTCCGATCGTTGTCAGAAGTAAGTTGGC
CGCAGTGTTATCACTCATGGTTATGGCAGCACTGCATAATTCTCTTACTGTCATGCCATCCGTAAGATGC
TTTTCTGTGACTGGTGAGTACTCAACCAAGTCATTCTGAGAATAGTGTATGCGGCGACCGAGTTGCTCTT
GCCCGGCGTCAATACGGGATAATACCGCGCCACATAGCAGAACTTTAAAAGTGCTCATCATTGGAAAACG
TTCTTCGGGGCGAAAACTCTCAAGGATCTTACCGCTGTTGAGATCCAGTTCGATGTAACCCACTCGTGCA
CCCAACTGATCTTCAGCATCTTTTACTTTCACCAGCGTTTCTGGGTGAGCAAAAACAGGAAGGCAAAATG
CCGCAAAAAAGGGAATAAGGGCGACACGGAAATGTTGAATACTCATACTCTTCCTTTTTCAATATTATTG
AAGCATTTATCAGGGTTATTGTCTCATGAGCGGATACATATTTGAATGTATTTAGAAAAATAAACAAATA
GGGGTTCCGCGCACATTTCCCCGAAAAGTGCCACCTGACGTCGACGGATCGGGAGATCTCCCGATCCCCT
ATGGTGCACTCTCAGTACAATCTGCTCTGATGCCGCATAGTTAAGCCAGTATCTGCTCCCTGCTTGTGTG
TTGGAGGTCGCTGAGTAGTGCGCGAGCAAAATTTAAGCTACAACAAGGCAAGGCTTGACCGACAATTGCA
TGAAGAATCTGCTTAGGGTTAGGCGTTTTGCGCTGCTTCGCGATGTACGGGCCAGATATACGCGTTGACA
TTGATTATTGACTAGTTATTAATAGTAATCAATTACGGGGTCATTAGTTCATAGCCCATATATGGAGTTC
CGCGTTACATAACTTACGGTAAATGGCCCGCCTGGCTGACCGCCCAACGACCCCCGCCCATTGACGTCAA
TAATGACGTATGTTCCCATAGTAACGCCAATAGGGACTTTCCATTGACGTCAATGGGTGGAGTATTTACG
GTAAACTGCCCACTTGGCAGTACATCAAGTGTATCATATGCCAAGTACGCCCCCTATTGACGTCAATGAC
GGTAAATGGCCCGCCTGGCATTATGCCCAGTACATGACCTTATGGGACTTTCCTACTTGGCAGTACATCT
ACGTATTAGTCATCGCTATTACCATGGTGATGCGGTTTTGGCAGTACATCAATGGGCGTGGATAGCGGTT
TGACTCACGGGGATTTCCAAGTCTCCACCCCATTGACGTCAATGGGAGTTTGTTTTGGCACCAAAATCAA
CGGGACTTTCCAAAATGTCGTAACAACTCCGCCCCATTGACGCAAATGGGCGGTAGGCGTGTACGGTGGG
AGGTCTATATAAGCAGAGCTCTCTGGCTAACTAGAGAACCCACTGCTTACTGGCTTATCGAAATTAATAC
GACTCACTATAGGGAGACCCAAGCTGGCTAGTTAAGCTTATCGATGCCACCATGGCTAGCTGGAGCCACC
CGCAGTTCGAGAAAGGTGGAGGTGCCCGAGGTGGATCGGGAGGTGGATCGTGGAGCCACCCGCAGTTCGA
AAAAGGATTCGATTACAAGGATGACGATGACAAGGGTACCATGAGCGACATAGTGGAGAAGACGCTGACG
GCGCTGCCGGGACTCTTTCTGCAGAACCAGCCCGGTGGTGGGCCCGCGGCCGCCAAGGCGTCCTTCTCCT
CCAGGCTGGGCAGCCTTGTCCGCGGCATCACAGCCCTCACCTCCAAGCACGAAGAAGAAAAATTAATCCA
GCAGGAACTGAGTAGTCTGAAAGCGACTGTTTCTGCTCCTACTACAACACTGAAAATGATGAAGGAATGT
ATGGTGAGACTTATATATTGTGAAATGCTTGGATATGATGCTTCCTTTGGCTATATTCATGCAATCAAGT
TAGCCCAACAAGGAAACCTCTTAGAAAAAAGAGTAGGTTATTTGGCTGTTTCCTTATTTCTACATGAAAG
TCATGAATTATTGCTTCTCCTTGTGAATACAGTTGTAAAGGATCTGCAGAGCACTAACCTAGTAGAAGTG
TGTATGGCACTGACTGTTGTTAGCCAGATTTTCCCCTGCGAAATGATTCCAGCTGTTCTTCCATTAATAG
AAGATAAACTTCAACATTCTAAGGAGATTGTACGAAGAAAAGCTGTTCTGGCATTATACAAATTCCATCT
CATTGCTCCTAATCAAGTACAACATATTCATATTAAGTTTCGGAAAGCACTTTGTGACAGAGATGTTGGG
GTCATGGCTGCCTCCTTGCATATATATCTTAGAATGATTAAGGAGAATTCATCTGGATATAAAGACTTGA
CTGGGAGTTTTGTAACCATTTTGAAGCAAGTAGTTGGAGGAAAGCTCCCAGTAGAATTCAATTACCACAG
TGTGCCAGCACCATGGTTACAAATTCAGCTCTTGAGAATACTGGGACTTCTAGGAAAAGATGATCAAAGG
ACAAGTGAATTAATGTATGATGTTCTTGATGAATCCTTACGAAGAGCTGAGTTAAATCACAATGTCACAT
ATGCTATTTTGTTTGAATGTGTGCATACAGTCTATTCTATTTATCCTAAATCGGAATTACTTGAGAAGGC
TGCCAAGTGCATTGGAAAATTTGTTCTGTCACCTAAAATAAATCTAAAATATTTAGGACTGAAGGCTCTT
ACCTATGTTATCCAACAGGATCCTACTCTGGCTCTTCAACACCAGATGACAATAATTGAATGTTTAGATC
ATCCTGATCCCATTATTAAAAGAGAGACTCTGGAACTTCTTTACAGAATTACTAATGCACAGAATATAAC
AGTTATTGTCCAGAAAATGCTTGAATATTTACATCAGAGCAAAGAAGAGTATGTCATCGTCAATTTGGTC
GGCAAAATAGCAGAGCTGGCTGAGAAATATGCTCCTGATAATGCATGGTTTATTCAGACAATGAATGCTG
TGTTTTCAGTAGGAGGAGATGTAATGCATCCTGATATTCCCAATAACTTTCTGAGACTACTAGCGGAAGG
TTTTGATGATGAAACAGAAGATCAGCAATTAAGACTCTATGCAGTTCAGTCTTATCTCACTTTACTGGAT
ATGGAAAATGTGTTCTATCCACAGAGATTTCTTCAAGTTATGAGTTGGGTATTAGGGGAATATTCCTACC
TCTTAGATAAGGAAACGCCAGAGGAAGTTATAGCTAAGCTCTACAAGTTACTTATGAATGACTCTGTGTC
TTCAGAAACAAAAGCCTGGTTAATTGCTGCTGTGACCAAATTGACATCTCAGGCGCACTCTTCTAATACA
GTTGAGAGATTAATCCATGAATTTACCATATCTTTGGATACTTGTATGAGACAACATGCATTTGAATTAA
AACATTTGCATGAGAATGTGGAACTTATGAAGAGCTTGCTTCCAGTTGACAGGAGTTGTGAAGACTTGGT
GGTAGATGCTTCTTTATCTTTTCTGGATGGTTTTGTGGCTGAAGGACTCAGTCAGGGTGCAGCGCCTTAC
AAACCTCCCCATCAACGCCAGGAGGAAAAGCTTTCTCAGGAAAAAGTTCTCAATTTTGAACCATATGGAC
TCTCCTTTTCTTCATCTGGCTTCACTGGACGACAGTCTCCTGCTGGCATTTCTCTTGGTTCAGATGTATC
TGGGAATAGTGCTGAGACAGGACTGAAAGAGACAAATAGCTTGAAGCTGGAAGGTATAAAGAAATTGTGG
GGGAAAGAAGGCTATCTTCCCAAGAAGGAAAGCAAAACTGGTGATGAAAGTGGAGCTCTGCCTGTTCCTC
AAGAGAGTATAATGGAGAATGTAGATCAAGCTATAACTAAAAAGGATCAATCTCAAGTTCTTACCCAATC
TAAAGAGGAGAAAGAAAAGCAGCTGCTGGCATCATCATTATTTGTTGGTCTAGGATCAGAAAGTACAATC
AACCTGCTGGGAAAAGCAGATACTGTCTCTCACAAGTTCAGAAGGAAATCAAAAGTCAAAGAAGCTAAAA
GTGGCGAAACAACCAGTACTCATAATATGACCTGTTCTTCCTTTAGTTCTTTGTCAAATGTGGCATATGA
AGATGATTATTATTCGAATACTTTGCACGATACAGGAGACAAGGAATTAAAGAAATTTTCTCTCACTTCA
GAACTTTTGGATTCTGAGTCACTCACAGAACTGCCCTTGGTTGAGAAATTCTCATATTGTAGTCTGTCTA
CACCTTCATTGTTTGCTAATAACAACATGGAAATTTTTCACCCTCCTCAATCTACTGCAGCCTCAGTTGC
CAAGGAAAGCTCTTTAGCTTCATCCTTTTTGGAAGAAACTACTGAATACATACACTCAAATGCTATGGAA
GTCTGTAATAATGAAACTATATCAGTGTCTTCTTATAAAATTTGGAAAGATGATTGTTTATTGATGGTCT
GGTCAGTCACTAATAAGAGTGGTTTGGAATTGAAAAGTGCTGACTTAGAAATTTTTCCTGCAGAAAATTT
CAAGGTGACTGAGCAACCTGGATGCTGTTTGCCTGTAATGGAAGCAGAAAGCACCAAAAGCTTTCAATAT
AGTGTGCAGATAGAAAAACCTTTTACAGAAGGAAATCTTACTGGTTTTATTAGTTATCATATGATGGATA
CTCATTCTGCTCAGCTGGAATTTTCTGTAAACTTATCACTATTAGATTTCATTAGACCATTAAAAATCTC
AAGTGACGACTTTGGGAAACTCTGGTTATCCTTCGCAAATGATGTGAAACAAAATGTAAAAATGTCAGAA
TCTCAAGCTGCACTTCCTTCTGCACTAAAGACTCTGCAACAGAAACTAAGACTCCATATTATTGAGATTA
TAGGCAATGAAGGGCTATTGGCCTGTCAGCTGCTCCCATCCATCCCCTGCTTACTGCATTGCCGAGTTCA
TGCAGATGTATTAGCCCTGTGGTTCAGATCCTCCTGTTCTACTCTTCCTGACTATTTACTGTATCAATGT
CAAAAGGTGATGGAGGGATCCTAGCTCGAGTCTAGAGGGCCCTTCGAACAAAAACTCATCTCAGAAGAGG
ATCTGAATATGCATACCGGTCATCATCACCATCACCATTGAGTTTAAACCCGCTGATCAGCCTCGACTGT
GCCTTCTAGTTGCCAGCCATCTGTTGTTTGCCCCTCCCCCGTGCCTTCCTTGACCCTGGAAGGTGCCACT
CCCACTGTCCTTTCCTAATAAAATGAGGAAATTGCATCGCATTGTCTGAGTAGGTGTCATTCTATTCTGG
GGGGTGGGGTGGGGCAGGACAGCAAGGGGGAGGATTGGGAAGACAATAGCAGGCATGCTGGGGATGCGGT
GGGCTCTATGGCTTCTGAGGCGGAAAGAACCAGCTGGGGCTCTAGGGGGTATCCCC
[124 nt withheld, positions 8527-8650]
C
[91 nt withheld, positions 8652-8742]
A
[49 nt withheld, positions 8744-8792]
CCTTTGACGTTGGAGTCCACGTTCTTT
[37 nt withheld, positions 8820-8856]
ACCCTATCTCGGTCTATTCTTTTGATTTATAAGGGATTTTGCCGATTTCGGCCTATTGGTTAAAAAATGA
GCTGATTTAACAAAAATTTAACGCGAATTAATTCTGTGGAATGTGTGTCAGTTA
